>Addgene plasmid #108890 | mVenusC-Cavin3 | depositor full sequence | sequence record 205190 | mVenusC-Cavin3 sequence 5253 bps
CGCCATTCTGCCTGGGGACGTCGGAGCAAGCTTGATTTAGGTGACACTATAGAATACAAGCTACTTGTTC
TTTTTGCAGGATCCCATCGATTCGAATTCGCCGCCACCATGGACAAGCAGAAGAACGGCATCAAGGCCAA
CTTCAAGATCCGCCACAACATCGAGGACGGCGGCGTGCAGCTCGCCGACCACTACCAGCAGAACACCCCC
ATCGGCGACGGCCCCGTGCTGCTGCCCGACAACCACTACCTGAGCTACCAGTCCAAGCTGAGCAAAGACC
CCAACGAGAAGCGCGATCACATGGTCCTGCTGGAGTTCGTGACCGCCGCCGGGATCACTCTCGGCATGGA
CGAGCTGTACAAGGGCGGAGGAAGCGGAGGCGGAAGCGGCGGCGGCTCTGATATCCGAGAGAGCGCCTTG
GAGAGGGGGCCCGTGCCAGAGGCACCCGCCGGTGGGCCAGTTCACGCAGTGACAGTGGTTACGCTTCTGG
AAAAACTGGCCAGTATGCTCGAAACACTTAGAGAGCGCCAGGGGGGCCTGGCCCGGAGGCAAGGCGGCCT
GGCAGGATCTGTAAGGAGAATCCAGAGCGGCCTGGGCGCCCTGTCAAGGTCACACGACACCACCAGCAAC
ACCCTGGCCCAGCTGTTGGCCAAGGCTGAGCGAGTTTCTTCTCACGCAAATGCTGCACAGGAACGAGCTG
TGAGAAGGGCTGCCCAGGTCCAGCGGCTGGAGGCCAATCACGGCCTGTTGGTCGCCAGAGGCAAGTTGCA
CGTGCTGCTGTTCAAAGAGGAAGGAGAGGTGCCTGCCAGCGCCTTCCAGAAAGCTCCGGAACCGTTGGGT
CCGGCAGATCAGTCAGAACTGGGGCCCGAGCAGTTGGAGGCCGAAGTGGGCGAATCATCAGATGAGGAGC
CGGTTGAATCACGCGCTCAAAGGTTGCGGAGAACCGGCCTGCAAAAGGTGCAGTCATTGCGCCGCGCACT
TTCTGGAAGAAAGGGCCCAGCAGCCCCACCCCCCACTCCAGTTAAACCACCCCGGCTGGGACCCGGGCGG
TCAGCTGAGGCTCAGCCCGAGGCTCAGCCTGCCCTGGAGCCAACCCTGGAACCCGAGCCACCGCAAGATA
CAGAGGAGGATCCAGGCCGGCCTGGCGCCGCCGAAGAGGCTCTTCTCCAGATGGAGTCTGTGGCCTGAAC
TAGTACCCAGCTTTCTTGTACAAAGTTGGCATTATAAGAAAGCATTGCTTATCAATTTGTTGCAACGAAC
AGGTCACTATCAGTCAAAATAAAATCATTATTTGATACGTAGATCCAGACATGATAAGATACATTGATGA
GTTTGGACAAACCACAACTAGAATGCAGTGAAAAAAATGCTTTATTTGTGAAATTTGTGATGCTATTGCT
TTATTTGTAACCATTATAAGCTGCAATAAACAAGTTAACAACAACAATTGCATTCATTTTATGTTTCAGG
TTCAGGGGGAGGTGTGGGAGGTTTTTTAATTCGCGGCCGCGGCGCCAATGCATTGGGCCCGGTACCCAGC
TTTTGTTCCCTTTAGTGAGGGTTAATTGCGCGCTTGGCGTAATCATGGTCATAGCTGTTTCCTGTGTGAA
ATTGTTATCCGCTCACAATTCCACACAACATACGAGCCGGAAGCATAAAGTGTAAAGCCTGGGGTGCCTA
ATGAGTGAGCTAACTCACATTAATTGCGTTGCGCTCACTGCCCGCTTTCCAGTCGGGAAACCTGTCGTGC
CAGCTGCATTAATGAATCGGCCAACGCGCGGGGAGAGGCGGTTTGCGTATTGGGCGCTCTTCCGCTTCCT
CGCTCACTGACTCGCTGCGCTCGGTCGTTCGGCTGCGGCGAGCGGTATCAGCTCACTCAAAGGCGGTAAT
ACGGTTATCCACAGAATCAGGGGATAACGCAGGAAAGAACATGTGAGCAAAAGGCCAGCAAAAGGCCAGG
AACCGTAAAAAGGCCGCGTTGCTGGCGTTTTTCCATAGGCTCCGCCCCCCTGACGAGCATCACAAAAATC
GACGCTCAAGTCAGAGGTGGCGAAACCCGACAGGACTATAAAGATACCAGGCGTTTCCCCCTGGAAGCTC
CCTCGTGCGCTCTCCTGTTCCGACCCTGCCGCTTACCGGATACCTGTCCGCCTTTCTCCCTTCGGGAAGC
GTGGCGCTTTCTCATAGCTCACGCTGTAGGTATCTCAGTTCGGTGTAGGTCGTTCGCTCCAAGCTGGGCT
GTGTGCACGAACCCCCCGTTCAGCCCGACCGCTGCGCCTTATCCGGTAACTATCGTCTTGAGTCCAACCC
GGTAAGACACGACTTATCGCCACTGGCAGCAGCCACTGGTAACAGGATTAGCAGAGCGAGGTATGTAGGC
GGTGCTACAGAGTTCTTGAAGTGGTGGCCTAACTACGGCTACACTAGAAGGACAGTATTTGGTATCTGCG
CTCTGCTGAAGCCAGTTACCTTCGGAAAAAGAGTTGGTAGCTCTTGATCCGGCAAACAAACCACCGCTGG
TAGCGGTGGTTTTTTTGTTTGCAAGCAGCAGATTACGCGCAGAAAAAAAGGATCTCAAGAAGATCCTTTG
ATCTTTTCTACGGGGTCTGACGCTCAGTGGAACGAAAACTCACGTTAAGGGATTTTGGTCATGAGATTAT
CAAAAAGGATCTTCACCTAGATCCTTTTAAATTAAAAATGAAGTTTTAAATCAATCTAAAGTATATATGA
GTAAACTTGGTCTGACAGTTACCAATGCTTAATCAGTGAGGCACCTATCTCAGCGATCTGTCTATTTCGT
TCATCCATAGTTGCCTGACTCCCCGTCGTGTAGATAACTACGATACGGGAGGGCTTACCATCTGGCCCCA
GTGCTGCAATGATACCGCGAGACCCACGCTCACCGGCTCCAGATTTATCAGCAATAAACCAGCCAGCCGG
AAGGGCCGAGCGCAGAAGTGGTCCTGCAACTTTATCCGCCTCCATCCAGTCTATTAATTGTTGCCGGGAA
GCTAGAGTAAGTAGTTCGCCAGTTAATAGTTTGCGCAACGTTGTTGCCATTGCTACAGGCATCGTGGTGT
CACGCTCGTCGTTTGGTATGGCTTCATTCAGCTCCGGTTCCCAACGATCAAGGCGAGTTACATGATCCCC
CATGTTGTGCAAAAAAGCGGTTAGCTCCTTCGGTCCTCCGATCGTTGTCAGAAGTAAGTTGGCCGCAGTG
TTATCACTCATGGTTATGGCAGCACTGCATAATTCTCTTACTGTCATGCCATCCGTAAGATGCTTTTCTG
TGACTGGTGAGTACTCAACCAAGTCATTCTGAGAATAGTGTATGCGGCGACCGAGTTGCTCTTGCCCGGC
GTCAATACGGGATAATACCGCGCCACATAGCAGAACTTTAAAAGTGCTCATCATTGGAAAACGTTCTTCG
GGGCGAAAACTCTCAAGGATCTTACCGCTGTTGAGATCCAGTTCGATGTAACCCACTCGTGCACCCAACT
GATCTTCAGCATCTTTTACTTTCACCAGCGTTTCTGGGTGAGCAAAAACAGGAAGGCAAAATGCCGCAAA
AAAGGGAATAAGGGCGACACGGAAATGTTGAATACTCATACTCTTCCTTTTTCAATATTATTGAAGCATT
TATCAGGGTTATTGTCTCATGAGCGGATACATATTTGAATGTATTTAGAAAAATAAACAAATAGGGGTTC
CGCGCACATTTCCCCGAAAAGTGCCACCTAAATTGTAAGCGTTAATATTTTGTTAAAATTCGCGTTAAAT
TTTTGTTAAATCAGCTCATTTTTTAACCAATAGGCCGAAATCGGCAAAATCCCTTATAAATCAAAAGAAT
AGACCGAGATAGGGT
[37 nt withheld, positions 3866-3902]
AAAGAACGTGGACTCCAACGTCAAAGG
[49 nt withheld, positions 3930-3978]
T
[91 nt withheld, positions 3980-4070]
G
[124 nt withheld, positions 4072-4195]
CCCATTCGCCATTCAGGCTGCGCAACTGTTGGGAAGGGCGATCGGTGCGGGCCTCTTCGCTATTACGCCA
GTCGACCATAGCCAATTCAATATGGCGTATATGGACTCATGCCAATTCAATATGGTGGATCTGGACCTGT
GCCAATTCAATATGGCGTATATGGACTCGTGCCAATTCAATATGGTGGATCTGGACCCCAGCCAATTCAA
TATGGCGGACTTGGCACCATGCCAATTCAATATGGCGGACTTGGCACTGTGCCAACTGGGGAGGGGTCTA
CTTGGCACGGTGCCAAGTTTGAGGAGGGGTCTTGGCCCTGTGCCAAGTCCGCCATATTGAATTGGCATGG
TGCCAATAATGGCGGCCATATTGGCTATATGCCAGGATCAATATATAGGCAATATCCAATATGGCCCTAT
GCCAATATGGCTATTGGCCAGGTTCAATACTATGTATTGGCCCTATGCCATATAGTATTCCATATATGGG
TTTTCCTATTGACGTAGATAGCCCCTCCCAATGGGCGGTCCCATATACCATATATGGGGCTTCCTAATAC
CGCCCATAGCCACTCCCCCATTGACGTCAATGGTCTCTATATATGGTCTTTCCTATTGACGTCATATGGG
CGGTCCTATTGACGTATATGGCGCCTCCCCCATTGACGTCAATTACGGTAAATGGCCCGCCTGGCTCAAT
GCCCATTGACGTCAATAGGACCACCCACCATTGACGTCAATGGGATGGCTCATTGCCCATTCATATCCGT
TCTCACGCCCCCTATTGACGTCAATGACGGTAAATGGCCCACTTGGCAGTACATCAATATCTATTAATAG
TAACTTGGCAAGTACATTACTATTGGAAGGACGCCAGGGTACATTGGCAGTACTCCCATTGACGTCAATG
GCGGTAAATGGCCCGCGATGGCTGCCAAGTACATCCCCATTGACGTCAATGGGGAGGGGCAATGACGCAA
ATGGGCGTTCCATTGACGTAAATGGGCGGTAGGCGTGCCTAATGGGAGGTCTATATAAGCAATGCTCGTT
TAGGGAAC
Features (pLannotate 1.2.2; 16 found; start..end, strand, type, name):
     35..53      +  promoter       SP6 promoter: promoter for bacteriophage SP6 RNA polymerase
    112..363     +  CDS            VC155: C-terminal fragment of mVenus for use in bimolecular fluorescence complementation (BiFC) (Kodama and Hu, 2010)
    403..1185    +  CDS            CAVIN3: CAVN3_HUMAN - Also known as PRKCDBP, SRBC. Experimental evidence at protein level: Swiss-Prot protein existence level 1. Regulates the traffic and/or budding of caveolae (PubMed:19262564). Plays a role in caveola formation in a tissue- specific manner. Required for the formation of caveolae in smooth muscle but not in the lung and heart endothelial cells. Regulates the equilibrium between cell surface-associated and cell surface- dissociated caveolae by promoting the rapid release of caveolae from the cell surface. Plays a role in the regulation of the circadian clock. Modulates the period len
   1195..1294    -  protein_bind   attL2: mutant version of attL; recombination site for the Gateway® LR reaction LR Clonase™
   1302..1436    -  polyA_signal   SV40 poly(A) signal: SV40 polyadenylation signal
   1549..1567    -  promoter       T3 promoter: promoter for bacteriophage T3 RNA polymerase
   1612..1628    -  protein_bind   lac operator: The lac repressor binds to the lac operator to inhibit transcription in E. coli. This inhibition can be relieved by adding lactose or isopropyl-β-D-thiogalactopyranoside (IPTG). lac repressor encoded by lacI
   1636..1666    -  promoter       lac promoter: promoter for the E. coli lac operon
   1681..1702    -  protein_bind   CAP binding site: CAP binding activates transcription in the presence of cAMP. E. coli catabolite activator protein
   1715..1807    -  CDS            lacI (fragment): lac repressor; lacI; The lac repressor binds to the lac operator to inhibit transcription in E. coli. This inhibition can be relieved by adding lactose or isopropyl-β-D-thiogalactopyranoside (IPTG).
   1990..2578    -  rep_origin     ori: high-copy-number ColE1/pMB1/pBR322/pUC origin of replication
   2749..3609    -  CDS            AmpR: β-lactamase; bla; confers resistance to ampicillin, carbenicillin, and related antibiotics
   3610..3714    -  promoter       AmpR promoter: bla
   3767..4195    -  rep_origin     f1 ori (sequence partly withheld): f1 bacteriophage origin of replication; arrow indicates direction of (+) strand synthesis
   4200..4266    -  CDS            lacZα (fragment): LacZα fragment of β-galactosidase; lacZ fragment
   4269..5253    +  promoter       CMV IE94 promoter: enhancer/promoter region of simian cytomegalovirus major immediate early transcription unit IE94
