>Addgene plasmid #108890 | mVenusC-Cavin3 | addgene full sequence | sequence record 210053 | Addgene NGS Result
CGCCATTCTGCCTGGGGACGTCGGAGCAAGCTTGATTTAGGTGACACTATAGAATACAAGCTACTTGTTC
TTTTTGCAGGATCCCATCGATTCGAATTCGCCGCCACCATGGACAAGCAGAAGAACGGCATCAAGGCCAA
CTTCAAGATCCGCCACAACATCGAGGACGGCGGCGTGCAGCTCGCCGACCACTACCAGCAGAACACCCCC
ATCGGCGACGGCCCCGTGCTGCTGCCCGACAACCACTACCTGAGCTACCAGTCCAAGCTGAGCAAAGACC
CCAACGAGAAGCGCGATCACATGGTCCTGCTGGAGTTCGTGACCGCCGCCGGGATCACTCTCGGCATGGA
CGAGCTGTACAAGGGCGGAGGAAGCGGAGGCGGAAGCGGCGGCGGCTCTGATATCCGAGAGAGCGCCTTG
GAGAGGGGGCCCGTGCCAGAGGCACCCGCCGGTGGGCCAGTTCACGCAGTGACAGTGGTTACGCTTCTGG
AAAAACTGGCCAGTATGCTCGAAACACTTAGAGAGCGCCAGGGGGGCCTGGCCCGGAGGCAAGGCGGCCT
GGCAGGATCTGTAAGGAGAATCCAGAGCGGCCTGGGCGCCCTGTCAAGGTCACACGACACCACCAGCAAC
ACCCTGGCCCAGCTGTTGGCCAAGGCTGAGCGAGTTTCTTCTCACGCAAATGCTGCACAGGAACGAGCTG
TGAGAAGGGCTGCCCAGGTCCAGCGGCTGGAGGCCAATCACGGCCTGTTGGTCGCCAGAGGCAAGTTGCA
CGTGCTGCTGTTCAAAGAGGAAGGAGAGGTGCCTGCCAGCGCCTTCCAGAAAGCTCCGGAACCGTTGGGT
CCGGCAGATCAGTCAGAACTGGGGCCCGAGCAGTTGGAGGCCGAAGTGGGCGAATCATCAGATGAGGAGC
CGGTTGAATCACGCGCTCAAAGGTTGCGGAGAACCGGCCTGCAAAAGGTGCAGTCATTGCGCCGCGCACT
TTCTGGAAGAAAGGGCCCAGCAGCCCCACCCCCCACTCCAGTTAAACCACCCCGGCTGGGACCCGGGCGG
TCAGCTGAGGCTCAGCCCGAGGCTCAGCCTGCCCTGGAGCCAACCCTGGAACCCGAGCCACCGCAAGATA
CAGAGGAGGATCCAGGCCGGCCTGGCGCCGCCGAAGAGGCTCTTCTCCAGATGGAGTCTGTGGCCTGAAC
TAGTACCCAGCTTTCTTGTACAAAGTTGGCATTATAAGAAAGCATTGCTTATCAATTTGTTGCAACGAAC
AGGTCACTATCAGTCAAAATAAAATCATTATTTGATACGTAGATCCAGACATGATAAGATACATTGATGA
GTTTGGACAAACCACAACTAGAATGCAGTGAAAAAAATGCTTTATTTGTGAAATTTGTGATGCTATTGCT
TTATTTGTAACCATTATAAGCTGCAATAAACAAGTTAACAACAACAATTGCATTCATTTTATGTTTCAGG
TTCAGGGGGAGGTGTGGGAGGTTTTTTAATTCGCGGCCGCGGCGCCAATGCATTGGGCCCGGTACCCAGC
TTTTGTTCCCTTTAGTGAGGGTTAATTGCGCGCTTGGCGTAATCATGGTCATAGCTGTTTCCTGTGTGAA
ATTGTTATCCGCTCACAATTCCACACAACATACGAGCCGGGAGCATAAAGTGTAAAGCCTGGGGTGCCTA
ATGAGTGAGCTAACTCACATTAATTGCGTTGCGCTCACTGCCCGCTTTCCAGTCGGGAAACCTGTCGTGC
CAGCTGCATTAATGAATCGGCCAACGCGCGGGGAGAGGCGGTTTGCGTATTGGGCGCTCTTCCGCTTCCT
CGCTCACTGACTCGCTGCGCTCGGTCGTTCGGCTGCGGCGAGCGGTATCAGCTCACTCAAAGGCGGTAAT
ACGGTTATCCACAGAATCAGGGGATAACGCAGGAAAGAACATGTGAGCAAAAGGCCAGCAAAAGGCCAGG
AACCGTAAAAAGGCCGCGTTGCTGGCGTTTTTCCATAGGCTCCGCCCCCCTGACGAGCATCACAAAAATC
GACGCTCAAGTCAGAGGTGGCGAAACCCGACAGGACTATAAAGATACCAGGCGTTTCCCCCTGGAAGCTC
CCTCGTGCGCTCTCCTGTTCCGACCCTGCCGCTTACCGGATACCTGTCCGCCTTTCTCCCTTCGGGAAGC
GTGGCGCTTTCTCATAGCTCACGCTGTAGGTATCTCAGTTCGGTGTAGGTCGTTCGCTCCAAGCTGGGCT
GTGTGCACGAACCCCCCGTTCAGCCCGACCGCTGCGCCTTATCCGGTAACTATCGTCTTGAGTCCAACCC
GGTAAGACACGACTTATCGCCACTGGCAGCAGCCACTGGTAACAGGATTAGCAGAGCGAGGTATGTAGGC
GGTGCTACAGAGTTCTTGAAGTGGTGGCCTAACTACGGCTACACTAGAAGAACAGTATTTGGTATCTGCG
CTCTGCTGAAGCCAGTTACCTTCGGAAAAAGAGTTGGTAGCTCTTGATCCGGCAAACAAACCACCGCTGG
TAGCGGTGGTTTTTTTGTTTGCAAGCAGCAGATTACGCGCAGAAAAAAAGGATCTCAAGAAGATCCTTTG
ATCTTTTCTACGGGGTCTGACGCTCAGTGGAACGAAAACTCACGTTAAGGGATTTTGGTCATGAGATTAT
CAAAAAGGATCTTCACCTAGATCCTTTTAAATTAAAAATGAAGTTTTAAATCAATCTAAAGTATATATGA
GTAAACTTGGTCTGACAGTTACCAATGCTTAATCAGTGAGGCACCTATCTCAGCGATCTGTCTATTTCGT
TCATCCATAGTTGCCTGACTCCCCGTCGTGTAGATAACTACGATACGGGAGGGCTTACCATCTGGCCCCA
GTGCTGCAATGATACCGCGAGACCCACGCTCACCGGCTCCAGATTTATCAGCAATAAACCAGCCAGCCGG
AAGGGCCGAGCGCAGAAGTGGTCCTGCAACTTTATCCGCCTCCATCCAGTCTATTAATTGTTGCCGGGAA
GCTAGAGTAAGTAGTTCGCCAGTTAATAGTTTGCGCAACGTTGTTGCCATTGCTACAGGCATCGTGGTGT
CACGCTCGTCGTTTGGTATGGCTTCATTCAGCTCCGGTTCCCAACGATCAAGGCGAGTTACATGATCCCC
CATGTTGTGCAAAAAAGCGGTTAGCTCCTTCGGTCCTCCGATCGTTGTCAGAAGTAAGTTGGCCGCAGTG
TTATCACTCATGGTTATGGCAGCACTGCATAATTCTCTTACTGTCATGCCATCCGTAAGATGCTTTTCTG
TGACTGGTGAGTACTCAACCAAGTCATTCTGAGAATAGTGTATGCGGCGACCGAGTTGCTCTTGCCCGGC
GTCAATACGGGATAATACCGCGCCACATAGCAGAACTTTAAAAGTGCTCATCATTGGAAAACGTTCTTCG
GGGCGAAAACTCTCAAGGATCTTACCGCTGTTGAGATCCAGTTCGATGTAACCCACTCGTGCACCCAACT
GATCTTCAGCATCTTTTACTTTCACCAGCGTTTCTGGGTGAGCAAAAACAGGAAGGCAAAATGCCGCAAA
AAAGGGAATAAGGGCGACACGGAAATGTTGAATACTCATACTCTTCCTTTTTCAATATTATTGAAGCATT
TATCAGGGTTATTGTCTCATGAGCGGATACATATTTGAATGTATTTAGAAAAATAAACAAATAGGGGTTC
CGCGCACATTTCCCCGAAAAGTGCCACCTAAATTGTAAGCGTTAATATTTTGTTAAAATTCGCGTTAAAT
TTTTGTTAAATCAGCTCATTTTTTAACCAATAGGCCGAAATCGGCAAAATCCCTTATAAATCAAAAGAAT
AGACCGAGATAGGGT
[37 nt withheld, positions 3866-3902]
AAAGAACGTGGACTCCAACGTCAAAGG
[49 nt withheld, positions 3930-3978]
T
[91 nt withheld, positions 3980-4070]
G
[124 nt withheld, positions 4072-4195]
CCCATTCGCCATTCAGGCTGCGCAACTGTTGGGAAGGGCGATCGGTGCGGGCCTCTTCGCTATTACGCCA
GTCGACCGCCAATTCAATATGGCGTATATGGACTCATGCCAATTCAATATGGTGGATCTGGACCTGTGCC
AATTCAATATGGCGTATATGGACTCGTGCCAATTCAATATGGTGGATCTGGACCCCAGCCAATTCAATAT
GGCGGACTTGGCACCATGCCAATTCAATATGGCGGACCTGGCACTGTGCCAACTGGGGAGGGGTCTACTT
GGCACGGTGCCAAGTTTGAGGAGGGGTCTTGGCCCTGTGCCAAGTCCGCCATATTGAATTGGCATGGTGC
CAATAATGGCGGCCATATTGGCTATATGCCAGGATCAATATATAGGCAATATCCAATATGGCCCTATGCC
AATATGGCTATTGGCCAGGTTCAATACTATGTATTGGCCCTATGCCATATAGTATTCCATATATGGGTTT
TCCTATTGACGTAGATAGCCCCTCCCAATGGGCGGTCCCATATACCATATATGGGGCTTCCTAATACCGC
CCATAGCCACTCCCCCATTGACGTCAATGGTCTCTATATATGGTCTTTCCTATTGACGTCATATGGGCGG
TCCTATTGACGTATATGGCGCCTCCCCCATTGACGTCAATTACGGTAAATGGCCCGCCTGGCTCAATGCC
CATTGACGTCAATAGGACCACCCACCATTGACGTCAATGGGATGGCTCATTGCCCATTCATATCCGTTCT
CACGCCCCCTATTGACGTCAATGACGGTAAATGGCCCACTTGGCAGTACATCAATATCTATTAATAGTAA
CTTGGCAAGTACATTACTATTGGAAGTACGCCAGGGTACATTGGCAGTACTCCCATTGACGTCAATGGCG
GTAAATGGCCCGCGATGGCTGCCAAGTACATCCCCATTGACGTCAATGGGGAGGGGCAATGACGCAAATG
GGCGTTCCATTGACGTAAATGGGCGGTAGGCGTGCCTAATGGGAGGTCTATATAAGCAATGCTCGTTTAG
GGAAC
Features (pLannotate 1.2.2; 16 found; start..end, strand, type, name):
     35..53      +  promoter       SP6 promoter: promoter for bacteriophage SP6 RNA polymerase
    112..363     +  CDS            VC155: C-terminal fragment of mVenus for use in bimolecular fluorescence complementation (BiFC) (Kodama and Hu, 2010)
    403..1185    +  CDS            CAVIN3: CAVN3_HUMAN - Also known as PRKCDBP, SRBC. Experimental evidence at protein level: Swiss-Prot protein existence level 1. Regulates the traffic and/or budding of caveolae (PubMed:19262564). Plays a role in caveola formation in a tissue- specific manner. Required for the formation of caveolae in smooth muscle but not in the lung and heart endothelial cells. Regulates the equilibrium between cell surface-associated and cell surface- dissociated caveolae by promoting the rapid release of caveolae from the cell surface. Plays a role in the regulation of the circadian clock. Modulates the period len
   1195..1294    -  protein_bind   attL2: mutant version of attL; recombination site for the Gateway® LR reaction LR Clonase™
   1302..1436    -  polyA_signal   SV40 poly(A) signal: SV40 polyadenylation signal
   1549..1567    -  promoter       T3 promoter: promoter for bacteriophage T3 RNA polymerase
   1612..1628    -  protein_bind   lac operator: The lac repressor binds to the lac operator to inhibit transcription in E. coli. This inhibition can be relieved by adding lactose or isopropyl-β-D-thiogalactopyranoside (IPTG). lac repressor encoded by lacI
   1636..1666    -  promoter       lac promoter: promoter for the E. coli lac operon
   1681..1702    -  protein_bind   CAP binding site: CAP binding activates transcription in the presence of cAMP. E. coli catabolite activator protein
   1715..1807    -  CDS            lacI (fragment): lac repressor; lacI; The lac repressor binds to the lac operator to inhibit transcription in E. coli. This inhibition can be relieved by adding lactose or isopropyl-β-D-thiogalactopyranoside (IPTG).
   1990..2578    -  rep_origin     ori: high-copy-number ColE1/pMB1/pBR322/pUC origin of replication
   2749..3609    -  CDS            AmpR: β-lactamase; bla; confers resistance to ampicillin, carbenicillin, and related antibiotics
   3610..3714    -  promoter       AmpR promoter: bla
   3767..4195    -  rep_origin     f1 ori (sequence partly withheld): f1 bacteriophage origin of replication; arrow indicates direction of (+) strand synthesis
   4200..4266    -  CDS            lacZα (fragment): LacZα fragment of β-galactosidase; lacZ fragment
   4273..5250    +  promoter       CMV IE94 promoter: enhancer/promoter region of simian cytomegalovirus major immediate early transcription unit IE94
