[The description below was written by a language model from this plasmid's Addgene catalogue record and pLannotate feature annotations shown in this document.]
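Description:
mVenusC-Cavin3 is a mammalian expression plasmid built on the pCS2+ backbone that produces human Cavin3 (CAVIN3, also known as PRKCDBP or SRBC) fused at its N-terminus to the C-terminal fragment of the yellow fluorescent protein mVenus (residues 156-239, annotated as VC155). The Cavin3 coding sequence is synthetic, with altered codon usage. Transcription in mammalian cells is driven by the simian cytomegalovirus IE94 enhancer/promoter, which on the circular map lies directly upstream of the fusion reading frame, and it is terminated by an SV40 polyadenylation signal. An SP6 promoter sits between the CMV promoter and the coding sequence, as is standard in pCS2+, and allows in vitro transcription of sense RNA. A T3 promoter lies on the opposite strand beyond the poly(A) signal. A sequence annotated as attL2 just downstream of the Cavin3 stop suggests the insert was assembled by Gateway recombination, although the record does not state this.

The plasmid is maintained in E. coli through a high-copy ColE1/pUC-type origin and is selected with ampicillin via the β-lactamase gene. An f1 origin and residual lac promoter/operator, lacI and lacZα fragments are carried over from the backbone. There is no mammalian selection marker, so the construct suits transient expression.

The construct serves as one half of a bimolecular fluorescence complementation (BiFC) pair. The mVenus fragment is non-fluorescent on its own, but it reconstitutes fluorescent mVenus when Cavin3 associates with a partner carrying the complementary N-terminal fragment, reporting interactions among caveola-associated proteins in cells. The depositor and sequencing-derived records agree in feature content and differ by only three nucleotides in length.
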