Addgene plasmid #108890: mVenusC-Cavin3
Purpose: Expression of Cavin3 fused to the C-terminus of mVenus for bimolecular fluorescence complementation
Depositing lab: Rob Parton. Depositing organization: University of Queensland, Institute for Molecular Bioscience. Publication: Ultrastructural localisation of protein interactions using conditionally stable nanobodies. Ariotti N, Rae J, Giles N, Martel N, Sierecki E, Gambin Y, Hall TE, Parton RG. PLoS Biol. 2018 Apr 5;16(4):e2005473. doi: 10.1371/journal.pbio.2005473. eCollection 2018 Apr. PubMed 29621251.
Backbone
  Vector backbone: pCS2+
  Backbone manufacturer: RZPD
  Vector type: Mammalian Expression
Growth in bacteria
  Bacterial resistance: Ampicillin, 100 μg/mL
  Growth temperature: 37°C
  Growth strain: DH5alpha
  Copy number: High Copy
Gene/Insert
  Gene/Insert name: Cavin3 (altered codon usage)
  Species: H. sapiens (human), Synthetic
  Mutation: altered codon usage
  Entrez Gene: CAVIN3 (a.k.a. HSRBC, PRKCDBP, SRBC, cavin-3)
  Tag / fusion protein: mVenus156-239 (N terminal on insert)
Terms and licenses: Academic/Nonprofit Terms; Industry Terms: Not Available to Industry
How to cite: mVenusC-Cavin3 was a gift from Rob Parton (Addgene plasmid # 108890 ; http://n2t.net/addgene:108890 ; RRID:Addgene_108890)
